>Addgene plasmid #40610 | 719-2µ-minHIS3 | depositor full sequence | sequence record 56722 | 719-2µ-minHIS3 sequence 7218 bps
TCTTCCGCTTCCTCGCTCACTGACTCGCTGCGCTCGGTCGTTCGGCTGCGGCGAGCGGTATCAGCTCACT
CAAAGGCGGTAATACGGTTATCCACAGAATCAGGGGATAACGCAGGAAAGAACATGTGAGCAAAAGGCCA
GCAAAAGGCCAGGAACCGTAAAAAGGCCGCGTTGCTGGCGTTTTTCCATAGGCTCCGCCCCCCTGACGAG
CATCACAAAAATCGACGCTCAAGTCAGAGGTGGCGAAACCCGACAGGACTATAAAGATACCAGGCGTTTC
CCCCTGGAAGCTCCCTCGTGCGCTCTCCTGTTCCGACCCTGCCGCTTACCGGATACCTGTCCGCCTTTCT
CCCTTCGGGAAGCGTGGCGCTTTCTCATAGCTCACGCTGTAGGTATCTCAGTTCGGTGTAGGTCGTTCGC
TCCAAGCTGGGCTGTGTGCACGAACCCCCCGTTCAGCCCGACCGCTGCGCCTTATCCGGTAACTATCGTC
TTGAGTCCAACCCGGTAAGACACGACTTATCGCCACTGGCAGCAGCCACTGGTAACAGGATTAGCAGAGC
GAGGTATGTAGGCGGTGCTACAGAGTTCTTGAAGTGGTGGCCTAACTACGGCTACACTAGAAGGACAGTA
TTTGGTATCTGCGCTCTGCTGAAGCCAGTTACCTTCGGAAAAAGAGTTGGTAGCTCTTGATCCGGCAAAC
AAACCACCGCTGGTAGCGGTGGTTTTTTTGTTTGCAAGCAGCAGATTACGCGCAGAAAAAAAGGATCTCA
AGAAGATCCTTTGATCTTTTCTACGGGGTCTGACGCTCAGTGGAACGAAAACTCACGTTAAGGGATTTTG
GTCATGAGATTATCAAAAAGGATCTTCACCTAGATCCTTTTAAATTAAAAATGAAGTTTTAAATCAATCT
AAAGTATATATGAGTAAACTTGGTCTGACAGTTACCAATGCTTAATCAGTGAGGCACCTATCTCAGCGAT
CTGTCTATTTCGTTCATCCATAGTTGCCTGACTCCCCGTCGTGTAGATAACTACGATACGGGAGGGCTTA
CCATCTGGCCCCAGTGCTGCAATGATACCGCGAGACCCACGCTCACCGGCTCCAGATTTATCAGCAATAA
ACCAGCCAGCCGGAAGGGCCGAGCGCAGAAGTGGTCCTGCAACTTTATCCGCCTCCATCCAGTCTATTAA
TTGTTGCCGGGAAGCTAGAGTAAGTAGTTCGCCAGTTAATAGTTTGCGCAACGTTGTTGCCATTGCTACA
GGCATCGTGGTGTCACGCTCGTCGTTTGGTATGGCTTCATTCAGCTCCGGTTCCCAACGATCAAGGCGAG
TTACATGATCCCCCATGTTGTGCAAAAAAGCGGTTAGCTCCTTCGGTCCTCCGATCGTTGTCAGAAGTAA
GTTGGCCGCAGTGTTATCACTCATGGTTATGGCAGCACTGCATAATTCTCTTACTGTCATGCCATCCGTA
AGATGCTTTTCTGTGACTGGTGAGTACTCAACCAAGTCATTCTGAGAATAGTGTATGCGGCGACCGAGTT
GCTCTTGCCCGGCGTCAATACGGGATAATACCGCGCCACATAGCAGAACTTTAAAAGTGCTCATCATTGG
AAAACGTTCTTCGGGGCGAAAACTCTCAAGGATCTTACCGCTGTTGAGATCCAGTTCGATGTAACCCACT
CGTGCACCCAACTGATCTTCAGCATCTTTTACTTTCACCAGCGTTTCTGGGTGAGCAAAAACAGGAAGGC
AAAATGCCGCAAAAAAGGGAATAAGGGCGACACGGAAATGTTGAATACTCATACTCTTCCTTTTTCAATA
TTATTGAAGCATTTATCAGGGTTATTGTCTCATGAGCGGATACATATTTGAATGTATTTAGAAAAATAAA
CAAATAGGGGTTCCGCGCACATTTCCCCGAAAAGTGCCACCTGACGTCTAAGAAACCATTATTATCATGA
CATTAACCTATAAAAATAGGCGTATCACGAGGCCCTTTCGTCTTCAAGAATTAGCTTTTCAATTCAATTC
ATCATTTTTTTTTTATTCTTTTTTTTGATTTCGGTTTCTTTGAAATTTTTTTGATTCGGTAATCTCCGAA
CAGAAGGAAGAACGAAGGAAGGAGCACAGACTTAGATTGGTATATATACGCATATGTAGTGTTGAAGAAA
CATGAAATTGCCCAGTATTCTTAACCCAACTGCACAGAACAAAAACATGCAGGAAACGAAGATAAATCAT
GTCGAAAGCTACATATAAGGAACGTGCTGCTACTCATCCTAGTCCTGTTGCTGCCAAGCTATTTAATATC
ATGCACGAAAAGCAAACAAACTTGTGTGCTTCATTGGATGTTCGTACCACCAAGGAATTACTGGAGTTAG
TTGAAGCATTAGGTCCCAAAATTTGTTTACTAAAAACACATGTGGATATCTTGACTGATTTTTCCATGGA
GGGCACAGTTAAGCCGCTAAAGGCATTATCCGCCAAGTACAATTTTTTACTCTTCGAAGACAGAAAATTT
GCTGACATTGGTAATACAGTCAAATTGCAGTACTCTGCGGGTGTATACAGAATAGCAGAATGGGCAGACA
TTACGAATGCACACGGTGTGGTGGGCCCAGGTATTGTTAGCGGTTTGAAGCAGGCGGCAGAAGAAGTAAC
AAAGGAACCTAGAGGCCTTTTGATGTTAGCAGAATTGTCATGCAAGGGCTCCCTATCTACTGGAGAATAT
ACTAAGGGTACTGTTGACATTGCGAAGAGCGACAAAGATTTTGTTATCGGCTTTATTGCTCAAAGAGACA
TGGGTGGAAGAGATGAAGGTTACGATTGGTTGATTATGACACCCGGTGTGGGTTTAGATGACAAGGGAGA
CGCATTGGGTCAACAGTATAGAACCGTGGATGATGTGGTCTCTACAGGATCTGACATTATTATTGTTGGA
AGAGGACTATTTGCAAAGGGAAGGGATGCTAAGGTAGAGGGTGAACGTTACAGAAAAGCAGGCTGGGAAG
CATATTTGAGAAGATGCGGCCAGCAAAACTAAAAAACTGTATTATAAGTAAATGCATGTATACTAAACTC
ACAAATTAGAGCTTCAATTTAATTATATCAGTTATTACCCAATTCTCATGTTTGACAGCTTATCATCGGA
TCGATCCAATATCAAAGGAAATGATAGCATTGAAGGATGAGACTAATCCAATTGAGGAGTGGCAGCATAT
AGAACAGCTAAAGGGTAGTGCTGAAGGAAGCATACGATACCCCGCATGGAATGGGATAATATCACAGGAG
GTACTAGACTACCTTTCATCCTACATAAATAGACGCATATAAGTACGCATTTAAGCATAAACACGCACTA
TGCCGTTCTTCTCATGTATATATATATACAGGCAACACGCAGATATAGGTGCGACGTGAACAGTGAGCTG
TATGTGCGCAGCTCGCGTTGCATTTTCGGAAGCGCTCGTTTTCGGAAACGCTTTGAAGTTCCTATTCCGA
AGTTCCTATTCTCTAGCTAGAAAGTATAGGAACTTCAGAGCGCTTTTGAAAACCAAAAGCGCTCTGAAGA
CGCACTTTCAAAAAACCAAAAACGCACCGGACTGTAACGAGCTACTAAAATATTGCGAATACCGCTTCCA
CAAACATTGCTCAAAAGTATCTCTTTGCTATATATCTCTGTGCTATATCCCTATATAACCTACCCATCCA
CCTTTCGCTCCTTGAACTTGCATCTAAACTCGACCTCTACATTTTTTATGTTTATCTCTAGTATTACTCT
TTAGACAAAAAAATTGTAGTAAGAACTATTCATAGAGTGAATCGAAAACAATACGAAAATGTAAACATTT
CCTATACGTAGTATATAGAGACAAAATAGAAGAAACCGTTCATAATTTTCTGACCAATGAAGAATCATCA
ACGCTATCACTTTCTGTTCACAAAGTATGCGCAATCCACATCGGTATAGAATATAATCGGGGATGCCTTT
ATCTTGAAAAAATGCACCCGCAGCTTCGCTAGTAATCAGTAAACGCGGGAAGTGGAGTCAGGCTTTTTTT
ATGGAAGAGAAAATAGACACCAAAGTAGCCTTCTTCTAACCTTAACGGACCTACAGTGCAAAAAGTTATC
AAGAGACTGCATTATAGAGCGCACAAAGGAGAAAAAAAGTAATCTAAGATGCTTTGTTAGAAAAATAGCG
CTCTCGGGATGCATTTTTGTAGAACAAAAAAGAAGTATAGATTCTTTGTTGGTAAAATAGCGCTCTCGCG
TTGCATTTCTGTTCTGTAAAAATGCAGCTCAGATTCTTTGTTTGAAAAATTAGCGCTCTCGCGTTGCATT
TTTGTTTTACAAAAATGAAGCACAGATTCTTCGTTGGTAAAATAGCGCTTTCGCGTTGCATTTCTGTTCT
GTAAAAATGCAGCTCAGATTCTTTGTTTGAAAAATTAGCGCTCTCGCGTTGCATTTTTGTTCTACAAAAT
GAAGCACAGATGCTTCGTTCCGCTCGAGGGCATGCGAAGGAAAATGAGAAATATCGAGGGAGACGATTCA
GAGGAGCAGGACAAACTATAACCGACTGTTTGTTGGAGGATGCCGTACATAACGAACACTGCTGAAGCTA
CCATGTCTACAGTTTAGAGGAATGGGTACAACTCACAGGCGAGGGATGGTGTTCACTCGTGCTAGCAAAC
GCGGTGGGAGCAAAAAGTAGAATATTATCTTTTATTCGTGAAACTTCGAACACTGTCATCTAAAGATGCT
ATATACTAATATAGGCATACTTGATAATGGAAACTATAAATCGTGAAGGCATAGGAGATCCGCTTATTTA
GAAGTGTCGAATTCGAGCTCGGTACCCGGGGAGTTGATTGTATGCTTGGTATAGCTTGAAATATTGTGCA
GAAAAAGAAACAAGGAAGAAAGGGAACGAGAACAATGACGAGGAAACAAAAGATTAATAATTGCAGGTCT
ATTTATACTTGATAGCAAAGCGGCAAACTTTTTTTATTTCAAATTCAAGTAACTGGAAGGAAGGCCGTAT
ACCGTTGCTCATTAGAGAGTAGTGTGCGTGAATGAAGGAAGGAAAAAGTTTCGTGTGTTCGAAGATACCC
CTCATCAGCTCTGGAACAACGACATCTGTTGGTGCTGTCTTTGTCGTTAATTTTTTCCTTTAGTGTCTTC
CATCATTTTTTTTGTCATTGCGGATATGGTGAGACAACAACGGGGGAGAGAGAAAAGAAAAAAAAAGAAA
AGAATCCGGGAGTTTATCATTATCAATACTGCCATTTCAAAGAATACGTAAATAATTAATAGTAGTGATT
TTCCTAACTTTATTTAGTCAAAAAATTAGCCTTTTAATTCTGCTGTAACCCGTACATGCCCAAAATAGGG
GGCGGGTTACACAGAATATATAACATCGTAGGTGTCTGGGTGAACAGTTTATTCCTGGCATCCACTAAAT
ATAATGGAGCCCGCTTTTTAAGCTGGCATCCAGAAAAAAAAAGAATCCCAGCACCAAAATATTGTTTTCT
TCACCAACCATCAGTTCATAGGTCCATTCTCTTAGCGCAACTACAGAGAACAGGGGCACAAACAGGCAAA
AAACGGGCACAACCTCAATGGAGTGATGCAACCTGCCTGGAGTAAATGATGACACAAGGCAATTGACCCA
CGCATGTATCTATCTCATTTTCTTACACCTTCTATTACCTTCTGCTCTCTCTGATTTGGAAAAAGCTGAA
AAAAAAGGTTGAAACCAGTTCCCTGAAATTATTCCCCTACTTGACTAATAAGTATATAAAGAACGGTAGG
TATTGATTGTAATTCTGTAAATCTATTTCTTAAACTTCTTAAATTCTACTTTTATAGTTAGTCTTTTTTT
TTAGTTTTAAAACACCAAGAACTTAGTTTCGACGGATCCATGACAGAGCAGAAGGCACTCGTAAAGAGGA
TAACCAATGAGACAAAGATACAGATAGCAATATCGCTCAAGGGGGGGCCTCTCGCAATAGAGCACTCGAT
ATTCCCTGAGAAGGAGGCAGAGGCAGTAGCAGAGCAGGCAACACAGTCGCAGGTAATAAATGTACACACA
GGGATAGGGTTCCTCGATCACATGATACACGCACTCGCAAAGCACTCGGGGTGGTCGCTCATAGTAGAGT
GCATAGGGGATCTCCACATAGATGATCACCACACAACAGAGGATTGCGGGATAGCACTCGGGCAGGCATT
CAAGGAGGCACTCGGGGCAGTAAGGGGGGTAAAGAGGTTCGGGTCGGGGTTCGCACCTCTCGATGAGGCA
CTCTCGAGGGCAGTAGTAGATCTCTCGAATAGGCCTTATGCAGTAGTAGAGCTCGGGCTCCAGAGGGAGA
AGGTAGGGGATCTCTCGTGCGAGATGATACCTCACTTCCTCGAGTCGTTCGCAGAGGCATCGAGGATAAC
ACTCCACGTAGATTGCCTCAGGGGGAAGAATGATCACCACAGGTCGGAGTCGGCATTCAAGGCACTCGCA
GTAGCAATAAGGGAGGCAACATCGCCTAATGGGACAAATGATGTACCTTCGACAAAGGGGGTACTCATGT
ATCCTTATGATGTACCTGATTATGCATAGCTGCAGCTGCAGGCATGCAAGCTTTGGACTTCTTCGCCAGA
GGTTTGGTCAAGTCTCCAATCAAGGTTGTCGGCTTGTCTACCTTGCCAGAAATTTACGAAAAGATGGAAA
AGGGTCAAATCGTTGGTAGATACGTTGTTGACACTTCTAAATAAGCGAATTTCTTATGATTTATGATTTT
TATTATTAAATAAGTTATAAAAAAAATAAGTGTATACAAATTTTAAAGTGACTCTTAGGTTTTAAAACGA
AAATTCTTGTTCTTGAGTAACTCTTTCCTGTAGGTCAGGTTGCTTTCTCAGGTATAGCATGAGGTCGCTC
TTATTGACCACACCTCTACCGGCATGCCCGAAATTCCCCTACCCTATGAAAAGCTTGGCGTAATCATGGT
CATAGCTGTTTCCTGTGTGAAATTGTTATCCGCTCACAATTCCACACAACATACGAGCCGGAAGCATAAA
GTGTAAAGCCTGGGGTGCCTAATGAGTGAGCTAACTCACATTAATTGCGTTGCGCTCACTGCCCGCTTTC
CAGTCGGGAAACCTGTCGTGCCAGCTGCATTAATGAATCGGCCAACGCGCGGGGAGAGGCGGTTTGCGTA
TTGGGCGC
Features (pLannotate 1.2.2; 18 found; start..end, strand, type, name):
    183..771     -  rep_origin     ori: high-copy-number ColE1/pMB1/pBR322/pUC origin of replication
    942..1802    -  CDS            AmpR: β-lactamase; bla; confers resistance to ampicillin, carbenicillin, and related antibiotics
   1803..1907    -  promoter       AmpR promoter: bla
   2023..2238    +  promoter       URA3 promoter: S. cerevisiae URA3
   2239..3042    +  CDS            URA3: orotidine-5'-phosphate decarboxylase, required for uracil biosynthesis; S. cerevisiae URA3; yeast auxotrophic marker, counterselectable with 5-fluoroorotic acid (5-FOA)
   3132..3148    +  promoter       tet promoter (fragment): E. coli promoter for tetracycline efflux protein gene
   3153..4499    +  rep_origin     2μ ori: yeast 2μ plasmid origin of replication
   4524..4823    -  terminator     ADH2 terminator: transcription terminator for the S. cerevisiae alcohol dehydrogenase 2 (ADH2) gene
   4839..4862    +  misc_feature   MCS (fragment): pUC18/19 multiple cloning site
   4862..5254    -  promoter       ADH1 promoter: S. cerevisiae ADH1; promoter for alcohol dehydrogenase 1
   5267..5912    +  promoter       GAP promoter: S. cerevisiae TDH3; promoter for glyceraldehyde-3-phosphate dehydrogenase
   5920..6579    +  CDS            HIS3: HIS7_YEAST - Experimental evidence at protein level: Swiss-Prot protein existence level 1. From Saccharomyces cerevisiae (strain ATCC 204508 / S288c) (Baker's yeast).
   6627..6761    +  CDS            ADH1 (fragment): ADH1_YEAST - Also known as ADC1. Experimental evidence at protein level: Swiss-Prot protein existence level 1. This isozyme preferentially catalyzes the conversion of primary unbranched alcohols to their corresponding aldehydes. Also shows activity toward secondary alcohols. From Saccharomyces cerevisiae (strain ATCC 204508 / S288c) (Baker's yeast).
   6765..6952    +  terminator     ADH1 terminator: S. cerevisiae ADH1; transcription terminator for the S. cerevisiae alcohol dehydrogenase 1 (ADH1) gene
   7023..7039    -  protein_bind   lac operator: The lac repressor binds to the lac operator to inhibit transcription in E. coli. This inhibition can be relieved by adding lactose or isopropyl-β-D-thiogalactopyranoside (IPTG). lac repressor encoded by lacI
   7047..7077    -  promoter       lac promoter: promoter for the E. coli lac operon
   7092..7113    -  protein_bind   CAP binding site: CAP binding activates transcription in the presence of cAMP. E. coli catabolite activator protein
   7126..7218    -  CDS            lacI (fragment): lac repressor; lacI; The lac repressor binds to the lac operator to inhibit transcription in E. coli. This inhibition can be relieved by adding lactose or isopropyl-β-D-thiogalactopyranoside (IPTG).
