[The description below was written by a language model from this plasmid's Addgene catalogue record and pLannotate feature annotations shown in this document.]
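Description:
719-2µ-minHIS3 is a yeast expression plasmid built on the pBEVY-U backbone, an E. coli–S. cerevisiae shuttle vector with a bidirectional promoter arrangement. In bacteria it is maintained at high copy through a ColE1/pUC-type origin and selected with ampicillin via the β-lactamase gene. In yeast it replicates episomally at multiple copies from the 2μ origin and is selected by uracil prototrophy through a URA3 cassette under its own promoter, a marker that can also be counterselected with 5-FOA. Remnants of the lac promoter/operator region and a lacI fragment are carried over from the bacterial cloning backbone and have no stated role.

The payload is a synthetic version of the S. cerevisiae HIS3 open reading frame in which every codon has been swapped for the synonymous codon decoded by the least abundant tRNA, so the encoded protein is unchanged but the mRNA should be translated with minimal elongation efficiency. It was cloned between BamHI and PstI sites downstream of the strong constitutive TDH3 (GAP) promoter, carries a C-terminal HA epitope tag according to the catalogue entry (the tag is not separately annotated in the feature table), and is followed by an ADH1 3′ coding fragment and the ADH1 terminator. The opposing arm of the bidirectional cassette, an ADH1 promoter facing a short polylinker fragment and the ADH2 terminator, appears to be empty.

The associated publication concerns how translation elongation can influence translation initiation on eukaryotic mRNAs. This fits use of the plasmid as a codon-deoptimised reporter whose output can be followed by HA detection, and presumably by histidine-dependent growth in a his3 strain, in comparison with other codon variants.
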