Addgene plasmid #40610: 719-2µ-minHIS3
Depositing lab: Tobias von der Haar. Depositing organization: London and South East University Group (LASE). Publication: Translation elongation can control translation initiation on eukaryotic mRNAs. Chu D, Kazana E, Bellanger N, Singh T, Tuite MF, von der Haar T. EMBO J. 2014 Jan 1;33(1):21-34. doi: 10.1002/embj.201385651. Epub 2013 Dec 19. PubMed 24357599.
Backbone
  Vector backbone: pBEVY-U
  Backbone manufacturer: Miller et al (1998) Nucleic Acids Res 26(15):3577-3583
  Backbone size w/o insert (bp): 6512
  Total vector size (bp): 7212
  Vector type: Yeast Expression
  Selectable markers: URA3
Growth in bacteria
  Bacterial resistance: Ampicillin, 100 μg/mL
  Growth temperature: 37°C
  Growth strain: DH5alpha
  Copy number: High Copy
Gene/Insert
  Gene/Insert name: HIS3
  Species: S. cerevisiae (budding yeast), Synthetic
  Insert size (bp): 700
  Mutation: Every codon of the coding sequence has been replaced with the isoaccepting codon decoded by the least abundant tRNA.
  GenBank ID: NM_001183621
  Entrez Gene: HIS3 (a.k.a. YOR202W, HIS10, HIS8)
  Promoter: TDH3
  Tag / fusion protein: HA (C terminal on insert)
  Cloning method: Restriction Enzyme; 5′ cloning site BamHI (not destroyed); 3′ cloning site PstI (not destroyed)
  Sequencing primers: 5′ TDH3; 3′ M13r
Terms and licenses: Academic/Nonprofit Terms; Industry Terms: Not Available to Industry
How to cite: 719-2µ-minHIS3 was a gift from Tobias von der Haar (Addgene plasmid # 40610 ; http://n2t.net/addgene:40610 ; RRID:Addgene_40610)
