>Addgene plasmid #40610 | 719-2µ-minHIS3 | addgene partial sequence | sequence record 54575 | pHybLex-rev
ATAATAAAAATCATAAATCATAAGAAATTCGCTTATTTAGAAGTGTCAACAACGTATCTACCAACGATTT
GACCCTTTTCCATCTTTTCGTAAATTTCTGGCAAGGTAGACAAGCCGACAACCTTGATTGGAGACTTGAC
CAAACCTCTGGCGAAGAAGTCCAAAGCTTGCATGCCTGCAGCTGCAGCTATGCATAATCAGGTACATCAT
AAGGATACATGAGTACCCCCTTTGTCGAAGGTACATCATTTGTCCCATTAGGCGATGTTGCCTCCCTTAT
TGCTACTGCGAGTGCCTTGAATGCCGACTCCGACCTGTGGTGATCATTCTTCCCCCTGAGGCAATCTACG
TGGAGTGTTATCCTCGATGCCTCTGCGAACGACTCGAGGAAGTGAGGTATCATCTCGCACGAGAGATCCC
CTACCTTCTCCCTCTGGAGCCCGAGCTCTACTACTGCATAAGGCCTATTCGAGAGATCTACTACTGCCCT
CGAGAGTGCCTCATCGAGAGGTGCGAACCCCGACCCGAACCTCTTTACCCCCCTTACTGCCCCGAGTGCC
TCCTTGAATGCCTGCCCGAGTGCTATCCCGCAATCCTCTGTTGTGTGGTGATCATCTATGTGGAGATCCC
CTATGCACTCTACTATGAGCGACCACCCCGAGTGCTTTGCGAGTGCGTGTATCATGTGATCGAGGAACCC
TATCCCTGTGTGTACATTTATTACCTGCGACTGTGTTGCCTGCTCTGCTACTGCCTCTGCCTCCTTCTCA
GGGAATATCGAGTGCTCTATTGCGAGAGGCCCCCCCTTGAGCGATATTGCTATCTGTATCTTTGTCTCAT
TGGTTATCCTCTTTACGAGTGCCTTCTGCTCTGTCATGGA
